>Addgene plasmid #221664 | pGWB602-mtUnaG | addgene full sequence | sequence record 448726 | Addgene NGS Result
GGCAATGGAATCCGAGGAGGTTTCCCGATATTACCCTTTGTTGAAAAGTCTCAATAGCCCTTTGGTCTTC
TGAGACTGTATCTTTGATATTCTTGGAGTAGACGAGAGTGTCGTGCTCCACCATGTTGGCAAGCTGCTCT
AGCCAATACGCAAGCTTGGCACTGGCCGTCGTTTTACAACGTCGTGACTGGGAAAACCCTGGCGTTACCC
AACTTAATCGCCTTGCAGCACATCCCCCTTTCGCCAGCTGGCGTAATAGCGAAGAGGCCCGCACCGATCG
CCCTTCCCAACAGTTGCGCAGCCTGAATGGCGAATGCTAGAGCAGCTTGAGCTTGGATCAGATTGTCGTT
TCCCGCCTTCAGTTTAAACTATCAGTGTTTGACAGGATATATTGGCGGGTAAACCTAAGAGAAAAGAGCG
TTTATTAGAATAATCGGATATTTAAAAGGGCGTGAAAAGGTTTATCCGTTCGTCCATTTGTATGTGCATG
CCAACCACAGGGTTCCCCTCGGGATCAAAGTACTTTGATCCAACCCCTCCGCTGCTATAGTGCAGTCGGC
TTCTGACGTTCAGTGCAGCCGTCTTCTGAAAACGACATGTCGCACAAGTCCTAAGTTACGCGACAGGCTG
CCGCCCTGCCCTTTTCCTGGCGTTTTCTTGTCGCGTGTTTTAGTCGCATAAAGTAGAATACTTGCGACTA
GAACCGGAGACATTACGCCATGAACAAGAGCGCCGCCGCTGGCCTGCTGGGCTATGCCCGCGTCAGCACC
GACGACCAGGACTTGACCAACCAACGGGCCGAACTGCACGCGGCCGGCTGCACCAAGCTGTTTTCCGAGA
AGATCACCGGCACCAGGCGCGACCGCCCGGAGCTGGCCAGGATGCTTGACCACCTACGCCCTGGCGACGT
TGTGACAGTGACCAGGCTAGACCGCCTGGCCCGCAGCACCCGCGACCTACTGGACATTGCCGAGCGCATC
CAGGAGGCCGGCGCGGGCCTGCGTAGCCTGGCAGAGCCGTGGGCCGACACCACCACGCCGGCCGGCCGCA
TGGTGTTGACCGTGTTCGCCGGCATTGCCGAGTTCGAGCGTTCCCTAATCATCGACCGCACCCGGAGCGG
GCGCGAGGCCGCCAAGGCCCGAGGCGTGAAGTTTGGCCCCCGCCCTACCCTCACCCCGGCACAGATCGCG
CACGCCCGCGAGCTGATCGACCAGGAAGGCCGCACCGTGAAAGAGGCGGCTGCACTGCTTGGCGTGCATC
GCTCGACCCTGTACCGCGCACTTGAGCGCAGCGAGGAAGTGACGCCCACCGAGGCCAGGCGGCGCGGTGC
CTTCCGTGAGGACGCATTGACCGAGGCCGACGCCCTGGCGGCCGCCGAGAATGAACGCCAAGAGGAACAA
GCATGAAACCGCACCAGGACGGCCAGGACGAACCGTTTTTCATTACCGAAGAGATCGAGGCGGAGATGAT
CGCGGCCGGGTACGTGTTCGAGCCGCCCGCGCACGTCTCAACCGTGCGGCTGCATGAAATCCTGGCCGGT
TTGTCTGATGCCAAGCTGGCGGCCTGGCCGGCCAGCTTGGCCGCTGAAGAAACCGAGCGCCGCCGTCTAA
AAAGGTGATGTGTATTTGAGTAAAACAGCTTGCGTCATGCGGTCGCTGCGTATATGATGCGATGAGTAAA
TAAACAAATACGCAAGGGGAACGCATGAAGGTTATCGCTGTACTTAACCAGAAAGGCGGGTCAGGCAAGA
CGACCATCGCAACCCATCTAGCCCGCGCCCTGCAACTCGCCGGGGCCGATGTTCTGTTAGTCGATTCCGA
TCCCCAGGGCAGTGCCCGCGATTGGGCGGCCGTGCGGGAAGATCAACCGCTAACCGTTGTCGGCATCGAC
CGCCCGACGATTGACCGCGACGTGAAGGCCATCGGCCGGCGCGACTTCGTAGTGATCGACGGAGCGCCCC
AGGCGGCGGACTTGGCTGTGTCCGCGATCAAGGCAGCCGACTTCGTGCTGATTCCGGTGCAGCCAAGCCC
TTACGACATATGGGCCACCGCCGACCTGGTGGAGCTGGTTAAGCAGCGCATTGAGGTCACGGATGGAAGG
CTACAAGCGGCCTTTGTCGTGTCGCGGGCGATCAAAGGCACGCGCATCGGCGGTGAGGTTGCCGAGGCGC
TGGCCGGGTACGAGCTGCCCATTCTTGAGTCCCGTATCACGCAGCGCGTGAGCTACCCAGGCACTGCCGC
CGCCGGCACAACCGTTCTTGAATCAGAACCCGAGGGCGACGCTGCCCGCGAGGTCCAGGCGCTGGCCGCT
GAAATTAAATCAAAACTCATTTGAGTTAATGAGGTAAAGAGAAAATGAGCAAAAGCACAAACACGCTAAG
TGCCGGCCGTCCGAGCGCACGCAGCAGCAAGGCTGCAACGTTGGCCAGCCTGGCAGACACGCCAGCCATG
AAGCGGGTCAACTTTCAGTTGCCGGCGGAGGATCACACCAAGCTGAAGATGTACGCGGTACGCCAAGGCA
AGACCATTACCGAGCTGCTATCTGAATACATCGCGCAGCTACCAGAGTAAATGAGCAAATGAATAAATGA
GTAGATGAATTTTAGCGGCTAAAGGAGGCGGCATGGAAAATCAAGAACAACCAGGCACCGACGCCGTGGA
ATGCCCCATGTGTGGAGGAACGGGCGGTTGGCCAGGCGTAAGCGGCTGGGTTGTCTGCCGGCCCTGCAAT
GGCACTGGAACCCCCAAGCCCGAGGAATCGGCGTGAGCGGTCGCAAACCATCCGGCCCGGTACAAATCGG
CGCGGCGCTGGGTGATGACCTGGTGGAGAAGTTGAAGGCCGCGCAGGCCGCCCAGCGGCAACGCATCGAG
GCAGAAGCACGCCCCGGTGAATCGTGGCAAGCGGCCGCTGATCGAATCCGCAAAGAATCCCGGCAACCGC
CGGCAGCCGGTGCGCCGTCGATTAGGAAGCCGCCCAAGGGCGACGAGCAACCAGATTTTTTCGTTCCGAT
GCTCTATGACGTGGGCACCCGCGATAGTCGCAGCATCATGGACGTGGCCGTTTTCCGTCTGTCGAAGCGT
GACCGACGAGCTGGCGAGGTGATCCGCTACGAGCTTCCAGACGGGCACGTAGAGGTTTCCGCAGGGCCGG
CCGGCATGGCCAGTGTGTGGGATTACGACCTGGTACTGATGGCGGTTTCCCATCTAACCGAATCCATGAA
CCGATACCGGGAAGGGAAGGGAGACAAGCCCGGCCGCGTGTTCCGTCCACACGTTGCGGACGTACTCAAG
TTCTGCCGGCGAGCCGATGGCGGAAAGCAGAAAGACGACCTGGTAGAAACCTGCATTCGGTTAAACACCA
CGCACGTTGCCATGCAGCGTACGAAGAAGGCCAAGAACGGCCGCCTGGTGACGGTATCCGAGGGTGAAGC
CTTGATTAGCCGCTACAAGATCGTAAAGAGCGAAACCGGGCGGCCGGAGTACATCGAGATCGAGCTAGCT
GATTGGATGTACCGCGAGATCACAGAAGGCAAGAACCCGGACGTGCTGACGGTTCACCCCGATTACTTTT
TGATCGATCCCGGCATCGGCCGTTTTCTCTACCGCCTGGCACGCCGCGCCGCAGGCAAGGCAGAAGCCAG
ATGGTTGTTCAAGACGATCTACGAACGCAGTGGCAGCGCCGGAGAGTTCAAGAAGTTCTGTTTCACCGTG
CGCAAGCTGATCGGGTCAAATGACCTGCCGGAGTACGATTTGAAGGAGGAGGCGGGGCAGGCTGGCCCGA
TCCTAGTCATGCGCTACCGCAACCTGATCGAGGGCGAAGCATCCGCCGGTTCCTAATGTACGGAGCAGAT
GCTAGGGCAAATTGCCCTAGCAGGGGAAAAAGGTCGAAAAGGTCTCTTTCCTGTGGATAGCACGTACATT
GGGAACCCAAAGCCGTACATTGGGAACCGGAACCCGTACATTGGGAACCCAAAGCCGTACATTGGGAACC
GGTCACACATGTAAGTGACTGATATAAAAGAGAAAAAAGGCGATTTTTCCGCCTAAAACTCTTTAAAACT
TATTAAAACTCTTAAAACCCGCCTGGCCTGTGCATAACTGTCTGGCCAGCGCACAGCCGAAGAGCTGCAA
AAAGCGCCTACCCTTCGGTCGCTGCGCTCCCTACGCCCCGCCGCTTCGCGTCGGCCTATCGCGGCCGCTG
GCCGCTCAAAAATGGCTGGCCTACGGCCAGGCAATCTACCAGGGCGCGGACAAGCCGCGCCGTCGCCACT
CGACCGCCGGCGCCCACATCAAGGCACCCTGCCTCGCGCGTTTCGGTGATGACGGTGAAAACCTCTGACA
CATGCAGCTCCCGGAGACGGTCACAGCTTGTCTGTAAGCGGATGCCGGGAGCAGACAAGCCCGTCAGGGC
GCGTCAGCGGGTGTTGGCGGGTGTCGGGGCGCAGCCATGACCCAGTCACGTAGCGATAGCGGAGTGTATA
CTGGCTTAACTATGCGGCATCAGAGCAGATTGTACTGAGAGTGCACCATATGCGGTGTGAAATACCGCAC
AGATGCGTAAGGAGAAAATACCGCATCAGGCGCTCTTCCGCTTCCTCGCTCACTGACTCGCTGCGCTCGG
TCGTTCGGCTGCGGCGAGCGGTATCAGCTCACTCAAAGGCGGTAATACGGTTATCCACAGAATCAGGGGA
TAACGCAGGAAAGAACATGTGAGCAAAAGGCCAGCAAAAGGCCAGGAACCGTAAAAAGGCCGCGTTGCTG
GCGTTTTTCCATAGGCTCCGCCCCCCTGACGAGCATCACAAAAATCGACGCTCAAGTCAGAGGTGGCGAA
ACCCGACAGGACTATAAAGATACCAGGCGTTTCCCCCTGGAAGCTCCCTCGTGCGCTCTCCTGTTCCGAC
CCTGCCGCTTACCGGATACCTGTCCGCCTTTCTCCCTTCGGGAAGCGTGGCGCTTTCTCATAGCTCACGC
TGTAGGTATCTCAGTTCGGTGTAGGTCGTTCGCTCCAAGCTGGGCTGTGTGCACGAACCCCCCGTTCAGC
CCGACCGCTGCGCCTTATCCGGTAACTATCGTCTTGAGTCCAACCCGGTAAGACACGACTTATCGCCACT
GGCAGCAGCCACTGGTAACAGGATTAGCAGAGCGAGGTATGTAGGCGGTGCTACAGAGTTCTTGAAGTGG
TGGCCTAACTACGGCTACACTAGAAGGACAGTATTTGGTATCTGCGCTCTGCTGAAGCCAGTTACCTTCG
GAAAAAGAGTTGGTAGCTCTTGATCCGGCAAACAAACCACCGCTGGTAGCGGTGGTTTTTTTGTTTGCAA
GCAGCAGATTACGCGCAGAAAAAAAGGATCTCAAGAAGATCCTTTGATCTTTTCTACGGGGTCTGACGCT
CAGTGGAACGAAAACTCACGTTAAGGGATTTTGGTCATGCATGATATATCTCCCAATTTGTGTAGGGCTT
ATTATGCACGCTTAAAAATAATAAAAGCAGACTTGACCTGATAGTTTGGCTGTGAGCAATTATGTGCTTA
GTGCATCTAACGCTTGAGTTAAGCCGCGCCGCGAAGCGGCGTCGGCTTGAACGAATTTCTAGCTAGACAT
TATTTGCCGACTACCTTGGTGATCTCGCCTTTCACGTAGTGGACAAATTCTTCCAACTGATCTGCGCGCG
AGGCCAAGCGATCTTCTTCTTGTCCAAGATAAGCCTGTCTAGCTTCAAGTATGACGGGCTGATACTGGGC
CGGCAGGCGCTCCATTGCCCAGTCGGCAGCGACATCCTTCGGCGCGATTTTGCCGGTTACTGCGCTGTAC
CAAATGCGGGACAACGTAAGCACTACATTTCGCTCATCGCCAGCCCAGTCGGGCGGCGAGTTCCATAGCG
TTAAGGTTTCATTTAGCGCCTCAAATAGATCCTGTTCAGGAACCGGATCAAAGAGTTCCTCCGCCGCTGG
ACCTACCAAGGCAACGCTATGTTCTCTTGCTTTTGTCAGCAAGATAGCCAGATCAATGTCGATCGTGGCT
GGCTCGAAGATACCTGCAAGAATGTCATTGCGCTGCCATTCTCCAAATTGCAGTTCGCGCTTAGCTGGAT
AACGCCACGGAATGATGTCGTCGTGCACAACAATGGTGACTTCTACAGCGCGGAGAATCTCGCTCTCTCC
AGGGGAAGCCGAAGTTTCCAAAAGGTCGTTGATCAAAGCTCGCCGCGTTGTTTCATCAAGCCTTACGGTC
ACCGTAACCAGCAAATCAATATCACTGTGTGGCTTCAGGCCGCCATCCACTGCGGAGCCGTACAAATGTA
CGGCCAGCAACGTCGGTTCGAGATGGCGCTCGATGACGCCAACTACCTCTGATAGTTGAGTCGATACTTC
GGCGATCACCGCTTCCCCCATGATGTTTAACTTTGTTTTAGGGCGACTGCCCTGCTGCGTAACATCGTTG
CTGCTCCATAACATCAAACATCGACCCACGGCGTAACGCGCTTGCTGCTTGGATGCCCGAGGCATAGACT
GTACCCCAAAAAAACAGTCATAACAAGCCATGAAAACCGCCACTGCGCCGTTACCACCGCTGCGTTCGGT
CAAGGTTCTGGACCAGTTGCGTGAGCGCATACGCTACTTGCATTACAGCTTACGAACCGAACAGGCTTAT
GTCCACTGGGTTCGTGCCCGAATTGATCACAGGCAGCAACGCTCTGTCATCGTTACAATCAACATGCTAC
CCTCCGCGAGATCATCCGTGTTTCAAACCCGGCAGCTTAGTTGCCGTTCTTCCGAATAGCATCGGTAACA
TGAGCAAAGTCTGCCGCCTTACAACGGCTCTCCCGCTGACGCCGTCCCGGACTGATGGGCTGCCTGTATC
GAGTGGTGATTTTGTGCCGAGCTGCCGGTCGGGGAGCTGTTGGCTGGCTGGTGGCAGGATATATTGTGGT
GTAAACAAATTGACGCTTAGACAACTTAATAACACATTGCGGACGTTTTTAATGTACTGAATTAACGCCG
AATTAGGCTGAATTTATTTCTATTAATCTCGACGGATCAGCTTCACGCTGCCGCAAGCACTCAGGGCGCA
AGGGCTGCTAAAGGAAGCGGAACACGTAGAAAGCCAGTCCGCAGAAACGGTGCTGACCCCGGATGAATGT
CAGCTACTGGGCTATCTGGACAAGGGAAAACGCAAGCGCAAAGAGAAAGCAGGTAGCTTGCAGTGGGCTT
ACATGGCGATAGCTAGACTGGGCGGTTTTATGGACAGCAAGCGAACCGGAATTGCCAGCTGGGGCGCCCT
CTGGTAAGGTTGGGAAGCCCTGCAAAGTAAACTGGATGGCTTTCTTGCCGCCAAGGATCTGATGGCGCAG
GGGATCAAGATCATGAGCGGAGAATTAAGGGAGTCACGTTATGACCCCCGCCGATGACGCGGGACAAGCC
GTTTTACGTTTGGAACTGACAGAACCGCAACGTTGAAGGAGCCACTCAGCCGCGGGTTTCTGGAGTTTAA
TGAGCTAAGCACATACGTCAGAAACCATTATTGCGCGTTCAAAAGTCGCCTAAGGTCACTATCAGCTAGC
AAATATTTCTTGTCAAAAATGCTCCACTGACGTTCCATAAATTCCCCTCGGTATCCAATTAGAGTCTCAT
ATTCACTCTCAATCCAGATCTGATCCCGGGGGGCAATAAGATATGAGCCCAGAACGACGCCCGGCCGACA
TCCGCCGTGCCACCGAGGCGGACATGCCGGCGGTCTGCACCATCGTCAACCACTACATCGAGACAAGCAC
GGTCAACTTCCGTACCGAGCCGCAGGAACCGCAGGAGTGGACGGACGACCTCGTCCGTCTGCGGGAGCGC
TATCCCTGGCTCGTCGCCGAGGTGGACGGCGAGGTCGCCGGCATCGCCTACGCGGGCCCCTGGAAGGCAC
GCAACGCCTACGACTGGACGGCCGAGTCGACCGTGTACGTCTCCCCCCGCCACCAGCGGACGGGACTGGG
CTCCACGCTCTACACCCACCTGCTGAAGTCCCTGGAGGCACAGGGCTTCAAGAGCGTGGTCGCTGTCATC
GGGCTGCCCAACGACCCGAGCGTGCGCATGCACGAGGCGCTCGGATATGCCCCCCGCGGCATGCTGCGGG
CGGCCGGCTTCAAGCACGGGAACTGGCATGACGTGGGTTTCTGGCAGCTGGACTTCAGCCTGCCGGTACC
GCCCCGTCCGGTCCTGCCCGTCACCGAGATCTGAACGGAGTGCGCGTGGCATCGCCCGAGTTGGAGCTGG
TACGGGAACTCATCGAACTCAACTGGCATACCCGCAATGGTGAGGTGGAACCGCGGCGGATCGCGTACGA
CCGTGCCCAGGAGGGGGTACCGAGCTGGGGACGTCCCCAGCTCGAATTTCCCCGATCGTTCAAACATTTG
GCAATAAAGTTTCTTAAGATTGAATCCTGTTGCCGGTCTTGCGATGATTATCATATAATTTCTGTTGAAT
TACGTTAAGCATGTAATAATTAACATGTAATGCATGACGTTATTTATGAGATGGGTTTTTATGATTAGAG
TCCCGCAATTATACATTTAATACGCGATAGAAAACAAAATATAGCGCGCAAACTAGGATAAATTATCGCG
CGCGGTGTCATCTATGTTACTAGATCGGGAATTAATAGAAATAGGCGCGCCTAATTCAGCCTAATGTGAG
TTAGCTCACTCATTAGGCACCCCAGGCTTTACACTTTATGCTTCCGGCTCGTATGTTGTGTGGAATTGTG
AGCGGATAACAATTTCACACAGGAAACAGCTATGACATGATTACGAATTGGTTCCGGAACCAATTCCCGA
TCTAGTAACATAGATGACACCGCGCGCGATAATTTATCCTAGTTTGCGCGCTATATTTTGTTTTCTATCG
CGTATTAAATGTATAATTGCGGGACTCTAATCATAAAAACCCATCTCATAAATAACGTCATGCATTACAT
GTTAATTATTACATGCTTAACGTAATTCAACAGAAATTATATGATAATCATCGCAAGACCGGCAACAGGA
TTCAATCTTAAGAAACTTTATTGCCAAATGTTTGAACGATCGGGGAAATTCGAGCTCTAAGCGCTGTTAT
CAACCACTTTGTACAAGAAAGCTGGGTCTAGATATCCTCATTCCGTCGCCCTCCGGTAGCTGCGCACAGC
CACGACGTCTCCCATCGTAAGTGTCACGACCAGTTTACCGTCCTTTATCTCTCGGACATACGTCGTCTCC
TTGCCGTCCCACTTTTGTACGTACACCAGCTTCTCTCCCACCAAGTTCACGACAGATTTTACGCCTTTTC
TTCGATCAGAAGGAAATTCGTCGAACTCCTCCCCTAATTTGAACTTTACTTGAGTGTCAAGGAACGTAGG
AGGTCCATTCTCTATTTTCACTGTCATTTTGTCTCCGTCCTTCTGGGAGATGTACAATGTCGGCGTCGTG
GCATCCCCACCATCGCTTAATTCCTTTGGGGCTCCGATAGCTTTCAGGTATTCACCAAAATTATGGCTGT
CTGCGATCTTCCAGGTGCCAACAAATTTCTCGACCATACCAGAACCACCGGATCCACCAGAACCACCCTT
GTACAGCTCGTCCATGCCGCCGGTGGAGTGGCGGCCCTCGGCGCGTTCGTACTGTTCCACGATGGTGTAG
TCCTCGTTGTGGGAGGTGATGTCCAACTTGATGTTGACGTTGTAGGCGCCGGGCAGCTGCACGGGCTTCT
TGGCCTTGTAGGTGGTCTTGACCTCAGCGTCGTAGTGGCCGCCGTCCTTCAGCTTCAGCCTCTGCTTGAT
CTCGCCCTTCAGGGCGCCGTCCTCGGGGTACATCCGCTCGGAGGAGGCCTCCCAGCCCATGGTCTTCTTC
TGCATTACGGGGCCGTCGGAGGGGAAGTTGGTGCCGCGCAGCTTCACCTTGTAGATGAACTCGCCGTCCT
GCAGGGAGGAGTCCTGGGTCACGGTCACCACGCCGCCGTCCTCGAAGTTCATCACGCGCTCCCACTTGAA
GCCCTCGGGGAAGGACAGCTTCAAGTAGTCGGGGATGTCGGCGGGGTGCTTCACGTAGGCCTTGGAGCCG
TACATGAACTGAGGGGACAGGATGTCCCAGGCGAAGGGCAGGGGGCCACCCTTGGTCACCTTCAGCTTGG
CGGTCTGGGTGCCCTCGTAGGGGCGGCCCTCGCCCTCGCCCTCGATCTCGAACTCGTGGCCGTTCACGGA
GCCCTCCATGTGCACCTTGAAGCGCATGAACTCCTTGATGATGGCCATGTTATCCTCCTCGCCCTTGCTC
ACCATAACTGCTCTAAGCTTGGAAGCAGCAACCATCTTCATTGCCTTTGTGATCTTTTGGATGTTCTTAA
CACTCTTCATGCGGTTACGCACTGCACAGAGAATACATGTAAAGCAATTCATAAAGATTAGAACATCACA
GATTTCTTAGAACACAATCCTAACTAGGTAAAACCAATCTCCAATTATCAGCTTTGACTTACCCACTTGA
GTTGAGATAGATCGAACTCCAAGAAGTCCTTCCTCCCTACAAATCAAATACAAGTTTAGTCCTCATCATC
CTAAATATCACAAAGTTTTGCAGGTAAAAGCTGATTAAATCTGACGAGCTTAGACAACATATCACAAAGT
CTCTTCTACGAGGAAAATCAAATTGGTCTTGCAATAGGAAATTCAACGAAACGAGCTTAACAGGACATTT
CCGAGTCTCAAAACTCCAAATAGACGAACAAAAACACCTCACTCATTAGCAGCTCCCGAGTCAAACAACA
CAATTTCCATAAATTTTCGTCGATTCGAATTTCAAGGAAATGAAAACATCAACGACTCAATTAAATCAAA
CGATTTCAAATTCAGAAAAGCATCACAGAGGAACAGCGAAATGTGTGTTTATACGCAAGGATAAGATGAA
TGAGAAAGAGATCTCACTGGTCAGAAGAGAGAGGAGATCGGATAGCAGCGATTGGGCGAGCGGCGATTGA
AGGGAGGAGACGCCTCCCTTCGCGACGGAAAACAGCCATTGCCATGTCGACTGAATTGGTTCCTTTAAAG
CCTGCTTTTTTGTACAAACTTGTTGATAACTCTAGAAATTGTAAATAGTAATTGTAATGTTGTTTGTTGT
TTGTTGTTGTTGGTAATTGTTGTAAAAATACACTGGTGATTTCAGCGTGTCCTCTCCAAATGAAATGAAC
TTCCTTATATAGAGGAAGGGTCTTGCGAAGGATAGTGGGATTGTGCGTCATCCCTTACGTCAGTGGAGAT
ATCACATCAATCCACTTGCTTTGAAGACGTGGTTGGAACGTCTTCTTTTTCCACGATGCTCCTCGTGGGT
GGGGGTCCATCTTTGGGACCACTGTCGGCAGAGGCATCTTGAACGATAGCCTTTCCTTTATCGCAATGAT
GGCATTTGTAGGTGCCACCTTCCTTTTCTACTGTCCTTTTGATGAAGTGACAGATAGCTGGGCAATGGAA
TCCGAGGAGGTTTCCCGATATTACCCTTTGTTGAAAAGTCTCAATAGCCCTTTGGTCTTCTGAGACTGTA
TCTTTGATATTCTTGGAGTAGACGAGAGTGTCGTGCTCCACCATGTTCACATCAATCCACTTGCTTTGAA
GACGTGGTTGGAACGTCTTCTTTTTCCACGATGCTCCTCGTGGGTGGGGGTCCATCTTTGGGACCACTGT
CGGCAGAGGCATCTTGAACGATAGCCTTTCCTT
Features (pLannotate 1.2.2; 32 found; start..end, strand, type, name):
      1..127     -  promoter       CaMV 35S promoter (enhanced) (fragment): cauliflower mosaic virus 35S promoter with a duplicated enhancer region
    160..314     +  CDS            lacZα (fragment): LacZα fragment of β-galactosidase; lacZ fragment
    380..404     +  misc_feature   RB T-DNA repeat: right border repeat from nopaline C58 T-DNA
    744..1145    +  CDS            Y4CG_SINFN (fragment): Protein inferred from homology: Swiss-Prot protein existence level 3. From Sinorhizobium fredii (strain NBRC 101917 / NGR234).
   1705..2334    +  CDS            pVS1 StaA: stability protein from the Pseudomonas plasmid pVS1 (Heeb et al., 2000)
   2763..3836    +  CDS            pVS1 RepA: replication protein from the Pseudomonas plasmid pVS1 (Heeb et al., 2000)
   3902..4096    +  rep_origin     pVS1 oriV: origin of replication for the Pseudomonas plasmid pVS1 (Heeb et al., 2000)
   4299..4338    +  CDS            rop (fragment): Rop protein, which maintains plasmids at low copy number; rop
   4440..4580    +  misc_feature   bom: basis of mobility region from pBR322
   4766..5354    -  rep_origin     ori: high-copy-number ColE1/pMB1/pBR322/pUC origin of replication
   5600..6387    -  CDS            SmR (fragment): aminoglycoside adenylyltransferase (Murphy, 1985); aadA; confers resistance to spectinomycin and streptomycin
   6398..6454    -  CDS            GmR (fragment): gentamycin acetyltransferase; aacC1; confers resistance to gentamycin
   6630..6653    -  promoter       Pc promoter (fragment): intI1 (promoter lies within the coding sequence); class 1 integron promoter
   6912..6936    +  misc_feature   LB T-DNA repeat: left border repeat from nopaline C58 T-DNA
   7033..7362    +  CDS            tnpA (fragment): TN5P_ECOLX - Also known as tnp. Experimental evidence at protein level: Swiss-Prot protein existence level 1. Mediates transposition of transposon Tn5 by a 'cut and paste' mechanism. First, the monomeric transposase binds the 19 bp inverted DNA repeats flanking the transposon. Then, dimerization of the DNA- bound transposase creates a synaptic DNA complex. After nicking of the first DNA strand, excision of the transposon proceeds through a series of intermediates. The transposase then mediates the insertion of the transposon at a new site by strand transfer. The activity of the wild- type tran
   7442..7621    +  promoter       NOS promoter: nopaline synthase promoter
   7673..8224    +  CDS            BlpR: phosphinothricin acetyltransferase; Streptomyces hygroscopicus bar; confers resistance to bialophos or phosphinothricin
   8239..8352    +  CDS            bah (fragment): BAH_STRHY - Protein inferred from homology: Swiss-Prot protein existence level 3. This protein removes the N-acetyl group from bialaphos as one of the final steps of the bialaphos biosynthetic pathway. From Streptomyces hygroscopicus.
   8384..8636    +  terminator     NOS terminator: nopaline synthase terminator and poly(A) signal
   8672..8693    +  protein_bind   CAP binding site: CAP binding activates transcription in the presence of cAMP. E. coli catabolite activator protein
   8708..8738    +  promoter       lac promoter: promoter for the E. coli lac operon
   8742..8764    +  protein_bind   lac operator (fragment): The lac repressor binds to the lac operator to inhibit transcription in E. coli. This inhibition can be relieved by adding lactose or isopropyl-β-D-thiogalactopyranoside (IPTG). lac repressor encoded by lacI
   8819..9071    -  terminator     NOS terminator: nopaline synthase terminator and poly(A) signal
   9103..9127    +  protein_bind   attB2: mutant version of attB; recombination site for the Gateway® BP reaction BP Clonase™
   9138..9557    -  CDS            UnaG: bilirubin-binding green fluorescent protein from Anguilla japonica (Kumagai et al., 2013)
   9588..10295   -  CDS            mCherry: mCherry is a basic (constitutively fluorescent) red fluorescent protein published in 2004, derived from Discosoma sp.. It is reported to be a very rapidly-maturing monomer with low acid sensitivity.
  10320..10382   -  CDS            ATPC (fragment): ATPG3_SPIOL - Experimental evidence at protein level: Swiss-Prot protein existence level 1. Mitochondrial membrane ATP synthase (F(1)F(0) ATP synthase or Complex V) produces ATP from ADP in the presence of a proton gradient across the membrane which is generated by electron transport complexes of the respiratory chain. F-type ATPases consist of two structural domains, F(1) - containing the extramembraneous catalytic core, and F(0) - containing the membrane proton channel, linked together by a central stalk and a peripheral stalk. During catalysis, ATP synthesis in the catalytic domain of F(1)
  10937..11035   -  CDS            ATPC (fragment): ATPG3_ARATH - Experimental evidence at protein level: Swiss-Prot protein existence level 1. Mitochondrial membrane ATP synthase (F(1)F(0) ATP synthase or Complex V) produces ATP from ADP in the presence of a proton gradient across the membrane which is generated by electron transport complexes of the respiratory chain. F-type ATPases consist of two structural domains, F(1) - containing the extramembraneous catalytic core, and F(0) - containing the membrane proton channel, linked together by a central stalk and a peripheral stalk. During catalysis, ATP synthesis in the catalytic domain of F(1)
  11059..11083   -  protein_bind   attB1: mutant version of attB; recombination site for the Gateway® BP reaction BP Clonase™
  11097..11150   -  misc_feature   TMV Ω: translational enhancer from the tobacco mosaic virus 5'-leader sequence (Gallie et al., 1988)
  11172..11723   -  promoter       CaMV 35S promoter (enhanced) (fragment): cauliflower mosaic virus 35S promoter with a duplicated enhancer region
  11180..11226   -  promoter       minimal CaMV 35S promoter: minimal 35S promoter from cauliflower mosaic virus
