[The description below was written by a language model from this plasmid's Addgene catalogue record and pLannotate feature annotations shown in this document.]
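Description:
pGWB602-mtUnaG is a plant expression binary vector built on the Gateway-compatible pGWB602 backbone and intended for Agrobacterium-mediated transformation. The 11.7 kb plasmid carries two replication systems. A ColE1/pBR322-type origin with the bom mobilisation region supports propagation in E. coli, and the pVS1 oriV with its RepA replication and StaA stability proteins maintains it in Agrobacterium. Bacterial selection is by spectinomycin through the aadA (SmR) gene.

Nopaline-type right and left border repeats delimit the T-DNA, which holds two cassettes. The plant selectable marker is the bar gene (phosphinothricin acetyltransferase), driven by the NOS promoter and closed by a NOS terminator; it confers resistance to bialaphos/phosphinothricin. The expression cassette runs on the opposite strand. An enhanced CaMV 35S promoter, which spans the numbering origin of the circular sequence, is followed by the TMV Ω translational enhancer. The insert lies between attB1 and attB2 sites, consistent with introduction by Gateway recombination, and is followed by a second NOS terminator.

The insert encodes the N-terminal presequence of the mitochondrial F1-ATPase γ-subunit fused to mCherry and then UnaG. The annotation detects the presequence as two separated fragments matching plant ATP synthase γ homologues, and the record does not explain the unannotated gap between them. The presequence targets the fusion to mitochondria. UnaG is a green fluorescent protein from Japanese eel that binds bilirubin, while mCherry is constitutively red fluorescent and so can mark where the fusion protein is present. Consistent with the associated publication on bilirubin distribution in plants at the subcellular and tissue levels, the construct serves as a mitochondria-targeted bilirubin reporter.
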