Addgene plasmid #221664: pGWB602-mtUnaG
Purpose: For Agrobacterium-mediated transformation. Mitochondria-localized mCherry-UnaG
Depositing lab: Yutaka Kodama. Depositing organization: Utsunomiya University. Publication: Bilirubin Distribution in Plants at the Subcellular and Tissue Levels. Ishikawa K, Kodama Y. Plant Cell Physiol. 2024 Feb 27:pcae017. doi: 10.1093/pcp/pcae017. PubMed 38466577.
Backbone
  Vector backbone: pGWB602
  Vector type: Plant Expression
Growth in bacteria
  Bacterial resistance: Spectinomycin, 50 μg/mL
  Growth temperature: 37°C
  Growth strain: DH5alpha
  Copy number: Unknown
Gene/Insert
  Gene/Insert name: mCherry-UnaG flanked with an N-terminal presequence of F1-ATPase γ-subunit
Terms and licenses: Academic/Nonprofit Terms; Industry Terms: Not Available to Industry
How to cite: pGWB602-mtUnaG was a gift from Yutaka Kodama (Addgene plasmid # 221664 ; http://n2t.net/addgene:221664 ; RRID:Addgene_221664)
